>Addgene plasmid #207214 | pFUW-TetO-HOXA5 | addgene full sequence | sequence record 414890 | Addgene NGS Result
CGATGTACGGGCCAGATATACGCGTTGACATTGATTATTGACTAGTTATTAATAGTAATCAATTACGGGG
TCATTAGTTCATAGCCCATATATGGAGTTCCGCGTTACATAACTTACGGTAAATGGCCCGCCTGGCTGAC
CGCCCAACGACCCCCGCCCATTGACGTCAATAATGACGTATGTTCCCATAGTAACGCCAATAGGGACTTT
CCATTGACGTCAATGGGTGGAGTATTTACGGTAAACTGCCCACTTGGCAGTACATCAAGTGTATCATATG
CCAAGTACGCCCCCTATTGACGTCAATGACGGTAAATGGCCCGCCTGGCATTATGCCCAGTACATGACCT
TATGGGACTTTCCTACTTGGCAGTACATCTACGTATTAGTCATCGCTATTACCATGGTGATGCGGTTTTG
GCAGTACATCAATGGGCGTGGATAGCGGTTTGACTCACGGGGATTTCCAAGTCTCCACCCCATTGACGTC
AATGGGAGTTTGTTTTGGCACCAAAATCAACGGGACTTTCCAAAATGTCGTAACAACTCCGCCCCATTGA
CGCAAATGGGCGGTAGGCGTGTACGGTGGGAGGTCTATATAAGCAGCGCGTTTTGCCTGTACTGGGTCTC
TCTGGTTAGACCAGATCTGAGCCTGGGAGCTCTCTGGCTAACTAGGGAACCCACTGCTTAAGCCTCAATA
AAGCTTGCCTTGAGTGCTTCAAGTAGTGTGTGCCCGTCTGTTGTGTGACTCTGGTAACTAGAGATCCCTC
AGACCCTTTTAGTCAGTGTGGAAAATCTCTAGCAGTGGCGCCCGAACAGGGACTTGAAAGCGAAAGGGAA
ACCAGAGGAGCTCTCTCGACGCAGGACTCGGCTTGCTGAAGCGCGCACGGCAAGAGGCGAGGGGCGGCGA
CTGGTGAGTACGCCAAAAATTTTGACTAGCGGAGGCTAGAAGGAGAGAGATGGGTGCGAGAGCGTCAGTA
TTAAGCGGGGGAGAATTAGATCGCGATGGGAAAAAATTCGGTTAAGGCCAGGGGGAAAGAAAAAATATAA
ATTAAAACATATAGTATGGGCAAGCAGGGAGCTAGAACGATTCGCAGTTAATCCTGGCCTGTTAGAAACA
TCAGAAGGCTGTAGACAAATACTGGGACAGCTACAACCATCCCTTCAGACAGGATCAGAAGAACTTAGAT
CATTATATAATACAGTAGCAACCCTCTATTGTGTGCATCAAAGGATAGAGATAAAAGACACCAAGGAAGC
TTTAGACAAGATAGAGGAAGAGCAAAACAAAAGTAAGACCACCGCACAGCAAGCGGCCGCTGATCTTCAG
ACCTGGAGGAGGAGATATGAGGGACAATTGGAGAAGTGAATTATATAAATATAAAGTAGTAAAAATTGAA
CCATTAGGAGTAGCACCCACCAAGGCAAAGAGAAGAGTGGTGCAGAGAGAAAAAAGAGCAGTGGGAATAG
GAGCTTTGTTCCTTGGGTTCTTGGGAGCAGCAGGAAGCACTATGGGCGCAGCGTCAATGACGCTGACGGT
ACAGGCCAGACAATTATTGTCTGGTATAGTGCAGCAGCAGAACAATTTGCTGAGGGCTATTGAGGCGCAA
CAGCATCTGTTGCAACTCACAGTCTGGGGCATCAAGCAGCTCCAGGCAAGAATCCTGGCTGTGGAAAGAT
ACCTAAAGGATCAACAGCTCCTGGGGATTTGGGGTTGCTCTGGAAAACTCATTTGCACCACTGCTGTGCC
TTGGAATGCTAGTTGGAGTAATAAATCTCTGGAACAGATTTGGAATCACACGACCTGGATGGAGTGGGAC
AGAGAAATTAACAATTACACAAGCTTAATACACTCCTTAATTGAAGAATCGCAAAACCAGCAAGAAAAGA
ATGAACAAGAATTATTGGAATTAGATAAATGGGCAAGTTTGTGGAATTGGTTTAACATAACAAATTGGCT
GTGGTATATAAAATTATTCATAATGATAGTAGGAGGCTTGGTAGGTTTAAGAATAGTTTTTGCTGTACTT
TCTATAGTGAATAGAGTTAGGCAGGGATATTCACCATTATCGTTTCAGACCCACCTCCCAACCCCGAGGG
GACCCGACAGGCCCGAAGGAATAGAAGAAGAAGGTGGAGAGAGAGACAGAGACAGATCCATTCGATTAGT
GAACGGATCGGCACTGCGTGCGCCAATTCTGCAGACAAATGGCAGTATTCATCCACAATTTTAAAAGAAA
AGGGGGGATTGGGGGGTACAGTGCAGGGGAAAGAATAGTAGACATAATAGCAACAGACATACAAACTAAA
GAATTACAAAAACAAATTACAAAAATTCAAAATTTTCGGGTTTATTACAGGGACAGCAGAGATCCAGTTT
GGTTAGATCTCGAGTTTACCACTCCCTATCAGTGATAGAGAAAAGTGAAAGTCGAGTTTACCACTCCCTA
TCAGTGATAGAGAAAAGTGAAAGTCGAGTTTACCACTCCCTATCAGTGATAGAGAAAAGTGAAAGTCGAG
TTTACCACTCCCTATCAGTGATAGAGAAAAGTGAAAGTCGAGTTTACCACTCCCTATCAGTGATAGAGAA
AAGTGAAAGTCGAGTTTACCACTCCCTATCAGTGATAGAGAAAAGTGAAAGTCGAGTTTACCACTCCCTA
TCAGTGATAGAGAAAAGTGAAAGTCGAGCTCGGTACCCGGGTCGAGGTAGGCGTGTACGGTGGGAGGCCT
ATATAAGCAGAGCTCGTTTAGTGAACCGTCAGATCGCCTGGAGACGCCATCCACGCTGTTTTGACCTCCA
TAGAAGACACCGGGACCGATCCAGCCTCCGCGGCCCCGAATTCACCGGTTCTAGAATGAGCTCTTATTTT
GTAAACTCATTTTGCGGTCGCTATCCAAATGGCCCGGACTACCAGTTGCATAATTATGGAGATCATAGTT
CCGTGAGCGAGCAATTCAGGGACTCGGCGAGCATGCACTCCGGCAGGTACGGCTACGGCTACAATGGCAT
GGATCTCAGCGTCGGCCGCTCGGGCTCCGGCCACTTTGGCTCCGGAGAGCGCGCCCGCAGCTACGCTGCC
AGCGCCAGCGCGGCGCCCGCCGAGCCCAGGTACAGCCAGCCGGCCACGTCCACGCACTCTCCTCAGCCCG
ATCCGCTGCCCTGCTCCGCCGTGGCCCCCTCGCCCGGCAGCGACAGCCACCACGGCGGGAAAAACTCCCT
AAGCAACTCCAGCGGCGCCTCGGCCGACGCCGGCAGCACCCACATCAGCAGCAGAGAGGGGGTTGGCACG
GCGTCCGGAGCCGAGGAGGACGCCCCTGCCAGCAGCGAGCAGGCGAGTGCGCAGAGCGAGCCGAGCCCGG
CGCCGCCCGCCCAACCCCAGATCTACCCCTGGATGCGCAAGCTGCACATAAGTCATGACAACATAGGCGG
CCCGGAAGGCAAAAGGGCCCGGACGGCCTACACGCGCTACCAGACCCTGGAGCTGGAGAAGGAGTTCCAC
TTCAACCGTTACCTGACCCGCAGAAGGAGGATTGAAATAGCACATGCTCTTTGCCTCTCCGAGAGACAAA
TTAAAATCTGGTTCCAAAACCGGAGAATGAAGTGGAAAAAAGATAATAAGCTGAAAAGCATGAGCATGGC
CGCGGCAGGAGGGGCCTTCCGTCCCTGATTCGAAGATATCAAGCTTATCGATAATCAACCTCTGGATTAC
AAAATTTGTGAAAGATTGACTGGTATTCTTAACTATGTTGCTCCTTTTACGCTATGTGGATACGCTGCTT
TAATGCCTTTGTATCATGCTATTGCTTCCCGTATGGCTTTCATTTTCTCCTCCTTGTATAAATCCTGGTT
GCTGTCTCTTTATGAGGAGTTGTGGCCCGTTGTCAGGCAACGTGGCGTGGTGTGCACTGTGTTTGCTGAC
GCAACCCCCACTGGTTGGGGCATTGCCACCACCTGTCAGCTCCTTTCCGGGACTTTCGCTTTCCCCCTCC
CTATTGCCACGGCGGAACTCATCGCCGCCTGCCTTGCCCGCTGCTGGACAGGGGCTCGGCTGTTGGGCAC
TGACAATTCCGTGGTGTTGTCGGGGAAATCATCGTCCTTTCCTTGGCTGCTCGCCTGTGTTGCCACCTGG
ATTCTGCGCGGGACGTCCTTCTGCTACGTCCCTTCGGCCCTCAATCCAGCGGACCTTCCTTCCCGCGGCC
TGCTGCCGGCTCTGCGGCCTCTTCCGCGTCTTCGCCTTCGCCCTCAGACGAGTCGGATCTCCCTTTGGGC
CGCCTCCCCGCATCGATACCGTCGACCTCGAGACCTAGAAAAACATGGAGCAATCACAAGTAGCAATACA
GCAGCTACCAATGCTGATTGTGCCTGGCTAGAAGCACAAGAGGAGGAGGAGGTGGGTTTTCCAGTCACAC
CTCAGGTACCTTTAAGACCAATGACTTACAAGGCAGCTGTAGATCTTAGCCACTTTTTAAAAGAAAAGGG
GGGACTGGAAGGGCTAATTCACTCCCAACGAAGACAAGATATCCTTGATCTGTGGATCTACCACACACAA
GGCTACTTCCCTGATTGGCAGAACTACACACCAGGGCCAGGGATCAGATATCCACTGACCTTTGGATGGT
GCTACAAGCTAGTACCAGTTGAGCAAGAGAAGGTAGAAGAAGCCAATGAAGGAGAGAACACCCGCTTGTT
ACACCCTGTGAGCCTGCATGGGATGGATGACCCGGAGAGAGAAGTATTAGAGTGGAGGTTTGACAGCCGC
CTAGCATTTCATCACATGGCCCGAGAGCTGCATCCGGACTGTACTGGGTCTCTCTGGTTAGACCAGATCT
GAGCCTGGGAGCTCTCTGGCTAACTAGGGAACCCACTGCTTAAGCCTCAATAAAGCTTGCCTTGAGTGCT
TCAAGTAGTGTGTGCCCGTCTGTTGTGTGACTCTGGTAACTAGAGATCCCTCAGACCCTTTTAGTCAGTG
TGGAAAATCTCTAGCAGGGCCCGTTTAAACCCGCTGATCAGCCTCGACTGTGCCTTCTAGTTGCCAGCCA
TCTGTTGTTTGCCCCTCCCCCGTGCCTTCCTTGACCCTGGAAGGTGCCACTCCCACTGTCCTTTCCTAAT
AAAATGAGGAAATTGCATCGCATTGTCTGAGTAGGTGTCATTCTATTCTGGGGGGTGGGGTGGGGCAGGA
CAGCAAGGGGGAGGATTGGGAAGACAATAGCAGGCATGCTGGGGATGCGGTGGGCTCTATGGCTTCTGAG
GCGGAAAGAACCAGCTGGGGCTCTAGGGGGTATCCCC
[124 nt withheld, positions 5288-5411]
C
[91 nt withheld, positions 5413-5503]
A
[49 nt withheld, positions 5505-5553]
CCTTTGACGTTGGAGTCCACGTTCTTT
[37 nt withheld, positions 5581-5617]
ACCCTATCTCGGTCTATTCTTTTGATTTATAAGGGATTTTGCCGATTTCGGCCTATTGGTTAAAAAATGA
GCTGATTTAACAAAAATTTAACGCGAATTAATTCTGTGGAATGTGTGTCAGTTAGGGTGTGGAAAGTCCC
CAGGCTCCCCAGCAGGCAGAAGTATGCAAAGCATGCATCTCAATTAGTCAGCAACCAGGTGTGGAAAGTC
CCCAGGCTCCCCAGCAGGCAGAAGTATGCAAAGCATGCATCTCAATTAGTCAGCAACCATAGTCCCGCCC
CTAACTCCGCCCATCCCGCCCCTAACTCCGCCCAGTTCCGCCCATTCTCCGCCCCATGGCTGACTAATTT
TTTTTATTTATGCAGAGGCCGAGGCCGCCTCTGCCTCTGAGCTATTCCAGAAGTAGTGAGGAGGCTTTTT
TGGAGGCCTAGGCTTTTGCAAAAAGCTCCCGGGAGCTTGTATATCCATTTTCGGATCTGATCAGCACGTG
TTGACAATTAATCATCGGCATAGTATATCGGCATAGTATAATACGACAAGGTGAGGAACTAAACCATGGC
CAAGTTGACCAGTGCCGTTCCGGTGCTCACCGCGCGCGACGTCGCCGGAGCGGTCGAGTTCTGGACCGAC
CGGCTCGGGTTCTCCCGGGACTTCGTGGAGGACGACTTCGCCGGTGTGGTCCGGGACGACGTGACCCTGT
TCATCAGCGCGGTCCAGGACCAGGTGGTGCCGGACAACACCCTGGCCTGGGTGTGGGTGCGCGGCCTGGA
CGAGCTGTACGCCGAGTGGTCGGAGGTCGTGTCCACGAACTTCCGGGACGCCTCCGGGCCGGCCATGACC
GAGATCGGCGAGCAGCCGTGGGGGCGGGAGTTCGCCCTGCGCGACCCGGCCGGCAACTGCGTGCACTTCG
TGGCCGAGGAGCAGGACTGACACGTGCTACGAGATTTCGATTCCACCGCCGCCTTCTATGAAAGGTTGGG
CTTCGGAATCGTTTTCCGGGACGCCGGCTGGATGATCCTCCAGCGCGGGGATCTCATGCTGGAGTTCTTC
GCCCACCCCAACTTGTTTATTGCAGCTTATAATGGTTACAAATAAAGCAATAGCATCACAAATTTCACAA
ATAAAGCATTTTTTTCACTGCATTCTAGTTGTGGTTTGTCCAAACTCATCAATGTATCTTATCATGTCTG
TATACCGTCGACCTCTAGCTAGAGCTTGGCGTAATCATGGTCATAGCTGTTTCCTGTGTGAAATTGTTAT
CCGCTCACAATTCCACACAACATACGAGCCGGAAGCATAAAGTGTAAAGCCTGGGGTGCCTAATGAGTGA
GCTAACTCACATTAATTGCGTTGCGCTCACTGCCCGCTTTCCAGTCGGGAAACCTGTCGTGCCAGCTGCA
TTAATGAATCGGCCAACGCGCGGGGAGAGGCGGTTTGCGTATTGGGCGCTCTTCCGCTTCCTCGCTCACT
GACTCGCTGCGCTCGGTCGTTCGGCTGCGGCGAGCGGTATCAGCTCACTCAAAGGCGGTAATACGGTTAT
CCACAGAATCAGGGGATAACGCAGGAAAGAACATGTGAGCAAAAGGCCAGCAAAAGGCCAGGAACCGTAA
AAAGGCCGCGTTGCTGGCGTTTTTCCATAGGCTCCGCCCCCCTGACGAGCATCACAAAAATCGACGCTCA
AGTCAGAGGTGGCGAAACCCGACAGGACTATAAAGATACCAGGCGTTTCCCCCTGGAAGCTCCCTCGTGC
GCTCTCCTGTTCCGACCCTGCCGCTTACCGGATACCTGTCCGCCTTTCTCCCTTCGGGAAGCGTGGCGCT
TTCTCATAGCTCACGCTGTAGGTATCTCAGTTCGGTGTAGGTCGTTCGCTCCAAGCTGGGCTGTGTGCAC
GAACCCCCCGTTCAGCCCGACCGCTGCGCCTTATCCGGTAACTATCGTCTTGAGTCCAACCCGGTAAGAC
ACGACTTATCGCCACTGGCAGCAGCCACTGGTAACAGGATTAGCAGAGCGAGGTATGTAGGCGGTGCTAC
AGAGTTCTTGAAGTGGTGGCCTAACTACGGCTACACTAGAAGAACAGTATTTGGTATCTGCGCTCTGCTG
AAGCCAGTTACCTTCGGAAAAAGAGTTGGTAGCTCTTGATCCGGCAAACAAACCACCGCTGGTAGCGGTG
GTTTTTTTGTTTGCAAGCAGCAGATTACGCGCAGAAAAAAAGGATCTCAAGAAGATCCTTTGATCTTTTC
TACGGGGTCTGACGCTCAGTGGAACGAAAACTCACGTTAAGGGATTTTGGTCATGAGATTATCAAAAAGG
ATCTTCACCTAGATCCTTTTAAATTAAAAATGAAGTTTTAAATCAATCTAAAGTATATATGAGTAAACTT
GGTCTGACAGTTACCAATGCTTAATCAGTGAGGCACCTATCTCAGCGATCTGTCTATTTCGTTCATCCAT
AGTTGCCTGACTCCCCGTCGTGTAGATAACTACGATACGGGAGGGCTTACCATCTGGCCCCAGTGCTGCA
ATGATACCGCGAGACCCACGCTCACCGGCTCCAGATTTATCAGCAATAAACCAGCCAGCCGGAAGGGCCG
AGCGCAGAAGTGGTCCTGCAACTTTATCCGCCTCCATCCAGTCTATTAATTGTTGCCGGGAAGCTAGAGT
AAGTAGTTCGCCAGTTAATAGTTTGCGCAACGTTGTTGCCATTGCTACAGGCATCGTGGTGTCACGCTCG
TCGTTTGGTATGGCTTCATTCAGCTCCGGTTCCCAACGATCAAGGCGAGTTACATGATCCCCCATGTTGT
GCAAAAAAGCGGTTAGCTCCTTCGGTCCTCCGATCGTTGTCAGAAGTAAGTTGGCCGCAGTGTTATCACT
CATGGTTATGGCAGCACTGCATAATTCTCTTACTGTCATGCCATCCGTAAGATGCTTTTCTGTGACTGGT
GAGTACTCAACCAAGTCATTCTGAGAATAGTGTATGCGGCGACCGAGTTGCTCTTGCCCGGCGTCAATAC
GGGATAATACCGCGCCACATAGCAGAACTTTAAAAGTGCTCATCATTGGAAAACGTTCTTCGGGGCGAAA
ACTCTCAAGGATCTTACCGCTGTTGAGATCCAGTTCGATGTAACCCACTCGTGCACCCAACTGATCTTCA
GCATCTTTTACTTTCACCAGCGTTTCTGGGTGAGCAAAAACAGGAAGGCAAAATGCCGCAAAAAAGGGAA
TAAGGGCGACACGGAAATGTTGAATACTCATACTCTTCCTTTTTCAATATTATTGAAGCATTTATCAGGG
TTATTGTCTCATGAGCGGATACATATTTGAATGTATTTAGAAAAATAAACAAATAGGGGTTCCGCGCACA
TTTCCCCGAAAAGTGCCACCTGACGTCGACGGATCGGGAGATCTCCCGATCCCCTATGGTGCACTCTCAG
TACAATCTGCTCTGATGCCGCATAGTTAAGCCAGTATCTGCTCCCTGCTTGTGTGTTGGAGGTCGCTGAG
TAGTGCGCGAGCAAAATTTAAGCTACAACAAGGCAAGGCTTGACCGACAATTGCATGAAGAATCTGCTTA
GGGTTAGGCGTTTTGCGCTGCTTCG
Features (pLannotate 1.2.2; 32 found; start..end, strand, type, name):
     27..406     +  enhancer       CMV enhancer: human cytomegalovirus immediate early enhancer
    407..606     +  promoter       CMV promoter: human cytomegalovirus (CMV) immediate early promoter
    624..804     +  LTR            5' LTR (truncated): truncated 5' long terminal repeat (LTR) from HIV-1
    851..976     +  misc_feature   HIV-1 Ψ: packaging signal of human immunodeficiency virus type 1
    960..1323    +  CDS            HIV-1 gag (fragment): gag protein from human immunodeficiency virus 1; gag
   1469..1702    +  misc_feature   RRE: The Rev response element (RRE) of HIV-1 allows for Rev-dependent mRNA export from the nucleus to the cytoplasm.
   2079..2179    +  CDS            Rev (fragment): human immunodeficiency virus 1 (HIV-1) Rev protein; rev; enhances nuclear export of unspliced and incompletely spliced viral mRNAs
   2229..2346    +  misc_feature   cPPT/CTS: central polypurine tract and central termination sequence of HIV-1
   2403..2673    +  protein_bind   tetracycline response element: contains seven copies of the tetracycline operator tetO tetracycline repressor TetR
   2684..2701    +  misc_feature   MCS (fragment): pUC18/19 multiple cloning site
   2706..2744    +  promoter       minimal CMV promoter: human cytomegalovirus (CMV) immediate early promoter
   2856..3665    +  CDS            HOXA5: HXA5_HUMAN - Also known as HOX1C. Experimental evidence at protein level: Swiss-Prot protein existence level 1. Sequence-specific transcription factor which is part of a developmental regulatory system that provides cells with specific positional identities on the anterior-posterior axis. Also binds to its own promoter. Binds specifically to the motif 5'-CYYNATTA[TG]Y-3'. From Homo sapiens (Human).
   3675..3693    +  misc_feature   MCS (fragment): pBluescript multiple cloning site
   3693..4281    +  misc_feature   WPRE: woodchuck hepatitis virus posttranscriptional regulatory element
   4218..4799    +  CDS            nef (fragment): NEF_HV1H2 - Experimental evidence at protein level: Swiss-Prot protein existence level 1. Extracellular Nef protein targets CD4(+) T-lymphocytes for apoptosis by interacting with CXCR4 surface receptors. From Human immunodeficiency virus type 1 group M subtype B (isolate HXB2) (HIV-1).
   4806..4986    +  LTR            5' LTR (truncated): truncated 5' long terminal repeat (LTR) from HIV-1
   5018..5242    +  polyA_signal   bGH poly(A) signal: bovine growth hormone polyadenylation signal
   5246..5267    +  promoter       SV40 promoter (fragment): SV40 enhancer and early promoter
   5288..5716    +  rep_origin     f1 ori (sequence partly withheld): f1 bacteriophage origin of replication; arrow indicates direction of (+) strand synthesis
   5730..6059    +  promoter       SV40 promoter: SV40 enhancer and early promoter
   6107..6154    +  promoter       EM7 promoter: synthetic bacterial promoter&nbsp
   6173..6547    +  CDS            BleoR: antibiotic-binding protein; Sh ble from Streptoalloteichus hindustanus; confers resistance to bleomycin, phleomycin, and Zeocin™
   6557..6682    +  CDS            ble (fragment): BLE_KLEPN - Experimental evidence at protein level: Swiss-Prot protein existence level 1. Binding protein with a strong affinity to the bleomycin family of antibiotics. Binds to CL990; an antimitotic-antibiotic compound. From Klebsiella pneumoniae.
   6677..6798    +  polyA_signal   SV40 poly(A) signal: SV40 polyadenylation signal
   6871..6887    -  protein_bind   lac operator: The lac repressor binds to the lac operator to inhibit transcription in E. coli. This inhibition can be relieved by adding lactose or isopropyl-β-D-thiogalactopyranoside (IPTG). lac repressor encoded by lacI
   6895..6925    -  promoter       lac promoter: promoter for the E. coli lac operon
   6940..6961    -  protein_bind   CAP binding site: CAP binding activates transcription in the presence of cAMP. E. coli catabolite activator protein
   6974..7066    -  CDS            lacI (fragment): lac repressor; lacI; The lac repressor binds to the lac operator to inhibit transcription in E. coli. This inhibition can be relieved by adding lactose or isopropyl-β-D-thiogalactopyranoside (IPTG).
   7249..7837    -  rep_origin     ori: high-copy-number ColE1/pMB1/pBR322/pUC origin of replication
   8008..8868    -  CDS            AmpR: β-lactamase; bla; confers resistance to ampicillin, carbenicillin, and related antibiotics
   8869..8973    -  promoter       AmpR promoter: bla
   9032..9084    -  misc_feature   bom (fragment): basis of mobility region from pBR322
