[The description below was written by a language model from this plasmid's Addgene catalogue record and pLannotate feature annotations shown in this document.]
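Description:
pFUW-TetO-HOXA5 is a 9.2 kb HIV-1-derived lentiviral transfer plasmid for doxycycline-inducible expression of human HOXA5 in mammalian cells. It is propagated in E. coli through a high-copy ColE1/pUC-type origin with ampicillin selection (AmpR); an f1 origin is also present. The backbone outside the viral unit additionally carries an SV40 promoter/EM7 promoter–BleoR cassette with an SV40 polyadenylation signal, which could confer Zeocin resistance, although the catalogue entry lists no mammalian selection marker and this cassette lies outside the LTRs, so it would not be carried into transduced cells.

A CMV enhancer/promoter placed upstream of a truncated 5' LTR drives production of the viral genomic RNA in packaging cells. That RNA contains the Ψ packaging signal with an adjoining gag fragment, the RRE for Rev-dependent nuclear export, and the cPPT/CTS. The internal expression unit consists of a tetracycline response element with seven tetO copies fused to a minimal CMV promoter, followed by the HOXA5 coding sequence (cloned between XbaI and BstBI sites) and a WPRE to boost transcript stability and expression. The "CMV" promoter in the catalogue fields therefore most likely refers to this TetO–minimal CMV element. A second truncated LTR and a bGH poly(A) signal close the unit.

No tetracycline transactivator is annotated on the plasmid, so induction requires one supplied separately, for example from a co-delivered vector. No epitope tag or reporter is annotated. HOXA5 is a homeobox transcription factor involved in anterior-posterior positional identity, and the associated publication describes transcription factor screening related to dendritic cell subset identity.
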