Addgene plasmid #207214: pFUW-TetO-HOXA5
Purpose: doxycycline-inducible expression of Human HOXA5 in mammalian cells
Depositing lab: Filipe Pereira. Depositing organization: Center for Neuroscience and Cell Biology, University of Coimbra. Publication: Anchored screening identifies transcription factor blueprints underlying dendritic cell diversity and subset-specific anti-tumor immunity. Henriques-Oliveira L, Altman AR, Kurochkin I, Ascic E, Halitzki E, Matei A, Pértiga-Cabral D, Ulmert I, Holst S, Nair MS, Cunha PP, Park S, Vergani S, Kharas MG, Yuan J, Lahl K, Rosa FF, Pires CF, Pereira C-F. Immunity. 58, 1-20. October 2025. 10.1016/j.immuni.2025.08.001.
Backbone
  Vector backbone: pFUW-TetO
  Vector type: Mammalian Expression, Lentiviral
Growth in bacteria
  Bacterial resistance: Ampicillin, 100 μg/mL
  Growth temperature: 37°C
  Growth strain: NEB Stable
  Copy number: High Copy
Gene/Insert
  Gene/Insert name: pFUW-TetO-HOXA5
  Species: H. sapiens (human)
  Promoter: CMV
  Cloning method: Restriction Enzyme; 5′ cloning site XbaI (unknown if destroyed); 3′ cloning site BstBI (unknown if destroyed)
  Sequencing primers: 5′ TCCACGCTGTTTTGACCTCC
Terms and licenses: Academic/Nonprofit Terms; Industry Terms: Not Available to Industry
How to cite: pFUW-TetO-HOXA5 was a gift from Filipe Pereira (Addgene plasmid # 207214 ; http://n2t.net/addgene:207214 ; RRID:Addgene_207214)
